>Addgene plasmid #173093 | ARH1-c003 | addgene full sequence | sequence record 347408 | Addgene NGS Result
ATGCACCATCATCATCATCATGTGAGCAAGGGCGAGGAGCTGTTCACCGGGGTGGTGCCCATCCTGGTCG
AGCTGGACGGCGACGTAAACGGCCACAGGTTCAGCGTGTCCGGCGAGGGCGAGGGCGATGCCACCTACGG
CAAGCTGACCCTGAAGTTCATCTGCACCACCGGCAAGCTGCCCGTGCCCTGGCCCACCCTCGTGACCACC
CTGACCTGGGGCGTGCAGTGCTTCGCCCGCTACCCCGACCACATGAAGCAGCACGACTTCTTCAAGTCCG
CCATGCCCGAAGGCTACGTCCAGGAGCGTACCATCTTCTTCAAGGACGACGGCAACTACAAGACCCGCGC
CGAGGTGAAGTTCGAGGGCGACACCCTGGTGAACCGCATCGAGCTGAAGGGCATCGACTTCAAGGAGGAC
GGCAACATCCTGGGGCACAAGCTGGAGTACAACGCCATCAGCGACAACGTCTATATCACCGCCGACAAGC
AGAAGAACGGCATCAAGGCCCACTTCAAGATCCGCCACAACATCGAGGACGGCAGCGTGCAGCTCGCCGA
CCACTACCAGCAGAACACCCCCATCGGCGACGGCCCCGTGCTGCTGCCCGACAACCACTACCTGAGCACC
CAGTCCAAGCTGAGCAAAGACCCCAACGAGAAGCGCGATCACATGGTCCTGCTGGAGTTCGTGACCGCCG
CCGGGATCACTCTCGGCATGGACGAGCTGTACAAGTCTTCTGGTGTAGATCTGGGTACCGAGAACTTGTA
CTTCCAATCCATGGAGAAGTATGTAGCCGCGATGGTGCTTTCTGCCGCTGGTGACGCCCTTGGATATTAT
AACGGAAAGTGGGAGTTCTTACAGGATGGTGAAAAGATCCATCGCCAATTAGCACAACTTGGCGGGCTTG
ATGCATTGGACGTTGGACGTTGGCGCGTGTCTGATGATACGGTAATGCATCTTGCTACGGCAGAAGCGCT
TGTAGAAGCAGGGAAAGCGCCTAAGTTAACTCAGTTATATTACCTGTTGGCAAAGCACTATCAAGACTGT
ATGGAGGATATGGACGGTCGTGCCCCCGGAGGAGCGAGCGTACACAACGCCATGCAACTGAAGCCCGGAA
AACCTAATGGCTGGCGTATTCCATTCAACTCACATGAAGGGGGATGCGGAGCTGCCATGCGTGCAATGTG
CATCGGCTTGCGTTTCCCGCATCATTCCCAACTTGATACGCTGATCCAAGTTTCCATCGAGTCTGGGCGC
ATGACTCATCACCATCCTACCGGGTACTTGGGAGCCTTGGCGTCTGCGCTTTTTACCGCGTATGCGGTTA
ACAGTCGTCCACCTCTTCAATGGGGTAAGGGGCTTATGGAACTGCTTCCCGAGGCGAAAAAATACATCGT
GCAGAGTGGGTACTTCGTCGAGGAGAATTTACAGCATTGGTCTTACTTCCAAACTAAATGGGAGAACTAC
TTGAAGCTGCGCGGTATTCTTGACGGTGAGTCTGCGCCAACCTTCCCTGAGAGCTTTGGTGTCAAAGAGC
GCGATCAATTTTATACATCATTATCATATTCTGGCTGGGGTGGTTCGTCAGGACATGACGCTCCAATGAT
TGCATACGATGCAGTTTTGGCTGCGGGTGACAGTTGGAAGGAGTTGGCGCACCGCGCCTTCTTCCACGGA
GGCGATTCTGACTCCACGGCCGCTATCGCAGGATGTTGGTGGGGAGTAATGTATGGATTCAAAGGGGTTA
GTCCAAGCAACTACGAGAAATTGGAATACCGCAACCGCTTGGAGGAGACTGCGCGCGCTTTATATAGCCT
GGGCTCGAAAGAAGATACCGTTATTAGCCTTTAGGACGGTCTCCAGTAAAGGTGGATACGGATCCGAATT
CGAGCTCCGTCGACAAGCTTGCGGCCGCACTCGAGCACCACCACCACCACCACTGAGATCCGGCTGCTAA
CAAAGCCCGAAAGGAAGCTGAGTTGGCTGCTGCCACCGCTGAGCAATAACTAGCATAACCCCTTGGGGCC
TCTAAACGGGTCTTGAGGGGTTTTTTGCTGAAAGGAGGAACTATATCCGGATTGGCGAATGGG
[124 nt withheld, positions 2094-2217]
C
[91 nt withheld, positions 2219-2309]
A
[49 nt withheld, positions 2311-2359]
CCTTTGACGTTGGAGTCCACGTTCTTT
[37 nt withheld, positions 2387-2423]
ACCCTATCTCGGTCTATTCTTTTGATTTATAAGGGATTTTGCCGATTTCGGCCTATTGGTTAAAAAATGA
GCTGATTTAACAAAAATTTAACGCGAATTTTAACAAAATATTAACGCTTACAATTTAGGTGGCACTTTTC
GGGGAAATGTGCGCGGAACCCCTATTTGTTTATTTTTCTAAATACATTCAAATATGTATCCGCTCATGAA
TTAATTCTTAGAAAAACTCATCGAGCATCAAATGAAACTGCAATTTATTCATATCAGGATTATCAATACC
ATATTTTTGAAAAAGCCGTTTCTGTAATGAAGGAGAAAACTCACCGAGGCAGTTCCATAGGATGGCAAGA
TCCTGGTATCGGTCTGCGATTCCGACTCGTCCAACATCAATACAACCTATTAATTTCCCCTCGTCAAAAA
TAAGGTTATCAAGTGAGAAATCACCATGAGTGACGACTGAATCCGGTGAGAATGGCAAAAGTTTATGCAT
TTCTTTCCAGACTTGTTCAACAGGCCAGCCATTACGCTCGTCATCAAAATCACTCGCATCAACCAAACCG
TTATTCATTCGTGATTGCGCCTGAGCGAGACGAAATACGCGATCGCTGTTAAAAGGACAATTACAAACAG
GAATCGAATGCAACCGGCGCAGGAACACTGCCAGCGCATCAACAATATTTTCACCTGAATCAGGATATTC
TTCTAATACCTGGAATGCTGTTTTCCCGGGGATCGCAGTGGTGAGTAACCATGCATCATCAGGAGTACGG
ATAAAATGCTTGATGGTCGGAAGAGGCATAAATTCCGTCAGCCAGTTTAGTCTGACCATCTCATCTGTAA
CATCATTGGCAACGCTACCTTTGCCATGTTTCAGAAACAACTCTGGCGCATCGGGCTTCCCATACAATCG
ATAGATTGTCGCACCTGATTGCCCGACATTATCGCGAGCCCATTTATACCCATATAAATCAGCATCCATG
TTGGAATTTAATCGCGGCCTAGAGCAAGACGTTTCCCGTTGAATATGGCTCATAACACCCCTTGTATTAC
TGTTTATGTAAGCAGACAGTTTTATTGTTCATGACCAAAATCCCTTAACGTGAGTTTTCGTTCCACTGAG
CGTCAGACCCCGTAGAAAAGATCAAAGGATCTTCTTGAGATCCTTTTTTTCTGCGCGTAATCTGCTGCTT
GCAAACAAAAAAACCACCGCTACCAGCGGTGGTTTGTTTGCCGGATCAAGAGCTACCAACTCTTTTTCCG
AAGGTAACTGGCTTCAGCAGAGCGCAGATACCAAATACTGTCCTTCTAGTGTAGCCGTAGTTAGGCCACC
ACTTCAAGAACTCTGTAGCACCGCCTACATACCTCGCTCTGCTAATCCTGTTACCAGTGGCTGCTGCCAG
TGGCGATAAGTCGTGTCTTACCGGGTTGGACTCAAGACGATAGTTACCGGATAAGGCGCAGCGGTCGGGC
TGAACGGGGGGTTCGTGCACACAGCCCAGCTTGGAGCGAACGACCTACACCGAACTGAGATACCTACAGC
GTGAGCTATGAGAAAGCGCCACGCTTCCCGAAGGGAGAAAGGCGGACAGGTATCCGGTAAGCGGCAGGGT
CGGAACAGGAGAGCGCACGAGGGAGCTTCCAGGGGGAAACGCCTGGTATCTTTATAGTCCTGTCGGGTTT
CGCCACCTCTGACTTGAGCGTCGATTTTTGTGATGCTCGTCAGGGGGGCGGAGCCTATGGAAAAACGCCA
GCAACGCGGCCTTTTTACGGTTCCTGGCCTTTTGCTGGCCTTTTGCTCACATGTTCTTTCCTGCGTTATC
CCCTGATTCTGTGGATAACCGTATTACCGCCTTTGAGTGAGCTGATACCGCTCGCCGCAGCCGAACGACC
GAGCGCAGCGAGTCAGTGAGCGAGGAAGCGGAAGAGCGCCTGATGCGGTATTTTCTCCTTACGCATCTGT
GCGGTATTTCACACCGCAATGGTGCACTCTCAGTACAATCTGCTCTGATGCCGCATAGTTAAGCCAGTAT
ACACTCCGCTATCGCTACGTGACTGGGTCATGGCTGCGCCCCGACACCCGCCAACACCCGCTGACGCGCC
CTGACGGGCTTGTCTGCTCCCGGCATCCGCTTACAGACAAGCTGTGACCGTCTCCGGGAGCTGCATGTGT
CAGAGGTTTTCACCGTCATCACCGAAACGCGCGAGGCAGCTGCGGTAAAGCTCATCAGCGTGGTCGTGAA
GCGATTCACAGATGTCTGCCTGTTCATCCGCGTCCAGCTCGTTGAGTTTCTCCAGAAGCGTTAATGTCTG
GCTTCTGATAAAGCGGGCCATGTTAAGGGCGGTTTTTTCCTGTTTGGTCACTGATGCCTCCGTGTAAGGG
GGATTTCTGTTCATGGGGGTAATGATACCGATGAAACGAGAGAGGATGCTCACGATACGGGTTACTGATG
ATGAACATGCCCGGTTACTGGAACGTTGTGAGGGTAAACAACTGGCGGTATGGATGCGGCGGGACCAGAG
AAAAATCACTCAGGGTCAATGCCAGCGCTTCGTTAATACAGATGTAGGTGTTCCACAGGGTAGCCAGCAG
CATCCTGCGATGCAGATCCGGAACATAATGGTGCAGGGCGCTGACTTCCGCGTTTCCAGACTTTACGAAA
CACGGAAACCGAAGACCATTCATGTTGTTGCTCAGGTCGCAGACGTTTTGCAGCAGCAGTCGCTTCACGT
TCGCTCGCGTATCGGTGATTCATTCTGCTAACCAGTAAGGCAACCCCGCCAGCCTAGCCGGGTCCTCAAC
GACAGGAGCACGATCATGCGCACCCGTGGGGCCGCCATGCCGGCGATAATGGCCTGCTTCTCGCCGAAAC
GTTTGGTGGCGGGACCAGTGACGAAGGCTTGAGCGAGGGCGTGCAAGATTCCGAATACCGCAAGCGACAG
GCCGATCATCGTCGCGCTCCAGCGAAAGCGGTCCTCGCCGAAAATGACCCAGAGCGCTGCCGGCACCTGT
CCTACGAGTTGCATGATAAAGAAGACAGTCATAAGTGCGGCGACGATAGTCATGCCCCGCGCCCACCGGA
AGGAGCTGACTGGGTTGAAGGCTCTCAAGGGCATCGGTCGAGATCCCGGTGCCTAATGAGTGAGCTAACT
TACATTAATTGCGTTGCGCTCACTGCCCGCTTTCCAGTCGGGAAACCTGTCGTGCCAGCTGCATTAATGA
ATCGGCCAACGCGCGGGGAGAGGCGGTTTGCGTATTGGGCGCCAGGGTGGTTTTTCTTTTCACCAGTGAG
ACGGGCAACAGCTGATTGCCCTTCACCGCCTGGCCCTGAGAGAGTTGCAGCAAGCGGTCCACGCTGGTTT
GCCCCAGCAGGCGAAAATCCTGTTTGATGGTGGTTAACGGCGGGATATAACATGAGCTGTCTTCGGTATC
GTCGTATCCCACTACCGAGATATCCGCACCAACGCGCAGCCCGGACTCGGTAATGGCGCGCATTGCGCCC
AGCGCCATCTGATCGTTGGCAACCAGCATCGCAGTGGGAACGATGCCCTCATTCAGCATTTGCATGGTTT
GTTGAAAACCGGACATGGCACTCCAGTCGCCTTCCCGTTCCGCTATCGGCTGAATTTGATTGCGAGTGAG
ATATTTATGCCAGCCAGCCAGACGCAGACGCGCCGAGACAGAACTTAATGGGCCCGCTAACAGCGCGATT
TGCTGGTGACCCAATGCGACCAGATGCTCCACGCCCAGTCGCGTACCGTCTTCATGGGAGAAAATAATAC
TGTTGATGGGTGTCTGGTCAGAGACATCAAGAAATAACGCCGGAACATTAGTGCAGGCAGCTTCCACAGC
AATGGCATCCTGGTCATCCAGCGGATAGTTAATGATCAGCCCACTGACGCGTTGCGCGAGAAGATTGTGC
ACCGCCGCTTTACAGGCTTCGACGCCGCTTCGTTCTACCATCGACACCACCACGCTGGCACCCAGTTGAT
CGGCGCGAGATTTAATCGCCGCGACAATTTGCGACGGCGCGTGCAGGGCCAGACTGGAGGTGGCAACGCC
AATCAGCAACGACTGTTTGCCCGCCAGTTGTTGTGCCACGCGGTTGGGAATGTAATTCAGCTCCGCCATC
GCCGCTTCCACTTTTTCCCGCGTTTTCGCAGAAACGTGGCTGGCCTGGTTCACCACGCGGGAAACGGTCT
GATAAGAGACACCGGCATACTCTGCGACATCGTATAACGTTACTGGTTTCACATTCACCACCCTGAATTG
ACTCTCTTCCGGGCGCTATCATGCCATACCGCGAAAGGTTTTGCGCCATTCGATGGTGTCCGGGATCTCG
ACGCTCTCCCTTATGCGACTCCTGCATTAGGAAGCAGCCCAGTAGTAGGTTGAGGCCGTTGAGCACCGCC
GCCGCAAGGAATGGTGCATGCAAGGAGATGGCGCCCAACAGTCCCCCGGCCACGGGGCCTGCCACCATAC
CCACGCCGAAACAAGCGCTCATGAGCCCGAAGTGGCGAGCCCGATCTTCCCCATCGGTGATGTCGGCGAT
ATAGGCGCCAGCAACCGCACCTGTGGCGCCGGTGATGCCGGCCACGATGCGTCCGGCGTAGAGGATCGAG
ATCTCGATCCCGCGAAATTAATACGACTCACTATAGGGGAATTGTGAGCGGATAACAATTCCCCTCTAGA
AATAATTTTGTTTAACTTTAAGAAGGAGATATACAT
Features (pLannotate 1.2.2; 20 found; start..end, strand, type, name):
     22..736     +  CDS            mCerulean (fragment): enhanced monomeric variant of CFP (Rizzo et al., 2004) mammalian codon-optimized
    781..1851    +  CDS            ADPRH: ADPRH_HUMAN - Also known as ARH1. Experimental evidence at protein level: Swiss-Prot protein existence level 1. Specifically acts as a arginine mono-ADP-ribosylhydrolase by mediating the removal of mono-ADP-ribose attached to arginine residues on proteins. From Homo sapiens (Human).
   1926..1943    +  CDS            9xHis (fragment): 9xHis affinity tag
   1953..2002    +  CDS            SET1 (fragment): solubility-enhancement tag derived from T7 phage gene 10B
   2010..2057    +  terminator     T7 terminator: transcription terminator for bacteriophage T7 RNA polymerase
   2094..2522    +  rep_origin     f1 ori (sequence partly withheld): f1 bacteriophage origin of replication; arrow indicates direction of (+) strand synthesis
   2575..2632    +  promoter       AmpR promoter (fragment): bla
   2641..3456    -  CDS            KanR: aminoglycoside phosphotransferase; aph(3')-Ia; confers resistance to kanamycin in bacteria or G418 (Geneticin®) in eukaryotes
   3578..4166    +  rep_origin     ori: high-copy-number ColE1/pMB1/pBR322/pUC origin of replication
   4352..4491    -  misc_feature   bom: basis of mobility region from pBR322
   4593..4784    -  CDS            rop: Rop protein, which maintains plasmids at low copy number; rop
   4801..5181    +  CDS            YPB1_ECOLX: Protein predicted: Swiss-Prot protein existence level 4. From Escherichia coli.
   5253..5544    -  CDS            TcR (fragment): tetracycline efflux protein; tet; confers resistance to tetracycline
   5559..5580    -  protein_bind   CAP binding site: CAP binding activates transcription in the presence of cAMP. E. coli catabolite activator protein
   5593..6675    -  CDS            lacI: lac repressor; lacI; The lac repressor binds to the lac operator to inhibit transcription in E. coli. This inhibition can be relieved by adding lactose or isopropyl-β-D-thiogalactopyranoside (IPTG).
   6676..6753    -  promoter       lacI promoter: lacI
   6761..7040    -  CDS            TcR (fragment): tetracycline efflux protein; tet; confers resistance to tetracycline
   7062..7080    +  promoter       T7 promoter: promoter for bacteriophage T7 RNA polymerase
   7081..7105    +  protein_bind   lac operator: The lac repressor binds to the lac operator to inhibit transcription in E. coli. This inhibition can be relieved by adding lactose or isopropyl-β-D-thiogalactopyranoside (IPTG). lac repressor encoded by lacI
   7120..7142    +  RBS            RBS: efficient ribosome binding site from bacteriophage T7 gene 10 (Olins and Rangwala, 1989)
