[The description below was written by a language model from this plasmid's Addgene catalogue record and pLannotate feature annotations shown in this document.]
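Description:
ARH1-c003 is a bacterial expression plasmid built on the pNIC-CFP backbone, a pET-style vector for producing recombinant fusion proteins in E. coli. It is selected with kanamycin through an aph(3')-Ia resistance gene and replicates from a ColE1/pMB1-type origin accompanied by the bom region and the rop gene. The presence of rop fits the low-copy designation in the record. An f1 origin is also present, along with short tetracycline-resistance fragments and a predicted E. coli open reading frame. These appear to be non-functional remnants of the vector's pBR322 ancestry.

The expression cassette, which spans the numbering origin of the circular 7,149 nt sequence, begins with a T7 promoter followed by a lac operator and the strong T7 gene 10 ribosome binding site. A lacI gene with its own promoter supplies the repressor. Transcription therefore depends on a host supplying T7 RNA polymerase and is induced with IPTG. The coding region consists of mCerulean, a monomeric cyan fluorescent protein, fused at the N terminus of human ADPRH (ARH1), an arginine-specific mono-ADP-ribosylhydrolase. The insert covers residues E2 to L357, is codon optimized, and was introduced by ligation-independent cloning. Downstream of the insert the annotation detects a His-tag fragment and a short SET1-like fragment before the T7 terminator. The record does not say whether these are translated as part of the fusion, and they may lie beyond the stop codon.

The associated publication describes a toolbox of ADP-ribosyl binding proteins, so the plasmid most likely supplies fluorescently labelled ARH1 for that work, although the record does not name specific assays.
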