Addgene plasmid #173093: ARH1-c003
Purpose: Expression of recombinant fusion protein in E. coli
Depositing lab: Lari Lehtiö. Depositing organization: University of Oulu. Publication: A molecular toolbox for ADP-ribosyl binding proteins. Sowa ST, Galera-Prat A, Wazir S, Alanen HI, Maksimainen MM, Lehtio L. Cell Rep Methods. 2021 Dec 20;1(8):100121. doi: 10.1016/j.crmeth.2021.100121. Epub 2021 Nov 11. PubMed 34786571.
Backbone
  Vector backbone: pNIC-CFP
  Vector type: Bacterial Expression
Growth in bacteria
  Bacterial resistance: Kanamycin, 50 μg/mL
  Growth temperature: 37°C
  Growth strain: DH5alpha
  Copy number: Low Copy
Gene/Insert
  Gene/Insert name: ADPRH
  Species: H. sapiens (human)
  Mutation: E2-L357, codon optimized
  Entrez Gene: ADPRH (a.k.a. ARH1)
  Tag / fusion protein: mCerulean (N terminal on backbone)
  Cloning method: Ligation Independent Cloning
Terms and licenses: Academic/Nonprofit Terms; Industry Terms: Not Available to Industry
Depositor comments: Please visit https://www.biorxiv.org/content/10.1101/2021.05.31.445082v2 for bioRxiv preprint.
How to cite: ARH1-c003 was a gift from Lari Lehtiö (Addgene plasmid # 173093 ; http://n2t.net/addgene:173093 ; RRID:Addgene_173093)
